Addgene plasmid #21035: pBS-hBAF60b
Depositing lab: Jerry Crabtree. Depositing organization: Stanford University. Publication: Diversity and specialization of mammalian SWI/SNF complexes. Wang W, Xue Y, Zhou S, Kuo A, Cairns BR, Crabtree GR. Genes Dev. 1996 Sep 1. 10(17):2117-30. 10.1101/gad.10.17.2117 PubMed 8804307.
Backbone
  Vector backbone: pBlueScript SK(-)
  Backbone manufacturer: Stratagene
  Backbone size w/o insert (bp): 2961
  Vector type: phagemid
Growth in bacteria
  Bacterial resistance: Ampicillin, 100 μg/mL
  Growth temperature: 37°C
  Growth strain: DH5alpha
  Copy number: High Copy
Gene/Insert
  Gene/Insert name: BAF60b (alt name: SMARCD2)
  Species: H. sapiens (human)
  Insert size (bp): 1845
  Entrez Gene: SMARCD2 (a.k.a. BAF60B, CRACD2, PRO2451, Rsc6p, SGD2)
  Cloning method: Restriction Enzyme; 5′ cloning site EcoR1 (not destroyed); 3′ cloning site EcoR1 (not destroyed)
  Sequencing primers: 5′ T7; 3′ T3
Terms and licenses: Academic/Nonprofit Terms; Industry Terms: Not Available to Industry
How to cite: pBS-hBAF60b was a gift from Jerry Crabtree (Addgene plasmid # 21035 ; http://n2t.net/addgene:21035 ; RRID:Addgene_21035)
