[The description below was written by a language model from this plasmid's Addgene catalogue record.]
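Description:
pBS-hBAF60b is a bacterial cloning phagemid carrying the human BAF60b cDNA (gene symbol SMARCD2) in the pBlueScript SK(-) backbone from Stratagene. The backbone is about 2.96 kb and the insert is recorded as 1845 bp. The plasmid is maintained in E. coli at high copy number under ampicillin selection. As a phagemid, the pBluescript backbone combines a plasmid origin for routine propagation with a filamentous phage f1 origin, which allows single-stranded DNA to be rescued when a helper phage is supplied. No feature table accompanies the record, so these backbone elements are inferred from the named vector rather than from an annotation.

The insert was placed into the polylinker as an EcoRI fragment, with the EcoRI sites preserved at both ends, so it can be released intact with a single enzyme. Because the same site flanks both ends, the orientation of the cDNA relative to the vector is not stated in the record. The T7 and T3 primer sites flanking the polylinker are listed for sequencing, and in pBluescript these correspond to phage promoters that can drive in vitro transcription of either strand. The vector has no mammalian promoter, and no epitope tags or reporters are recorded.

BAF60b is a subunit of the mammalian SWI/SNF (BAF) chromatin remodelling complexes, and the plasmid comes from work characterising the diversity of those complexes. It mainly serves as a cDNA source for subcloning into expression vectors, sequencing, or generating transcripts and probes.
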