>Addgene plasmid #21035 | pBS-hBAF60b | addgene partial sequence | sequence record 27352 | 21035 with T7
TGATGGGGTCCCCTCGAGGTCGACGGTATCGATAAGCTTGATATCGAATTCCCAGCACCTGTTCCAGTTC
CTGCCTTCGCTGCTGCACCTTGGCAAAGATGTGCCTGCCTACTGCTTCCTGGGCCCAGGGCTGGTGGTAG
AAAGCAGCTCGTCTCTCCTCCTCAGGATTTCCAATCACATCAGTGATGATCTTGAGGTCTCGGCGCTGGG
AACGGAGCCATTCCTGGATGAAGTCCTGGGGGTCGGTGCTAAAACTGAGCATGAAATCTCTCTGGGTCTT
CAGCTGGTTGATGGACTCAATGGTCTCATGGATCTTGACATCAAGGGAGGCGATCTCCTGCTGATTGGTG
GTAGAGGCCAGAAAATTGCTCATTTGGGCCTTCAGTGGGTCGTCCACCTCCACATCGATGTCGTAACAGG
CTGTCTTCTTCTGGTCGTTAGGG
